Addgene plasmid #199947: YP6
Purpose: Yeast/E coli shuttle vector expressing GFP from synthetic yeast promoter 6
Depositing lab: Farren Isaacs. Depositing organization: Yale University. Publication: Cross-kingdom expression of synthetic genetic elements promotes discovery of metabolites in the human microbiome. Patel JR, Oh J, Wang S, Crawford JM, Isaacs FJ. Cell. 2022 Apr 28;185(9):1487-1505.e14. doi: 10.1016/j.cell.2022.03.008. Epub 2022 Apr 1. PubMed 35366417.
Backbone
  Vector backbone: pRCVS6H
  Vector type: Yeast Expression
  Selectable markers: Hygromycin
Growth in bacteria
  Bacterial resistance: Ampicillin, 100 μg/mL
  Growth temperature: 37°C
  Growth strain: BL21
  Copy number: Low Copy
Gene/Insert
  Gene/Insert name: GFP
  Species: Synthetic
  Cloning method: Gibson Cloning
Terms and licenses: Academic/Nonprofit Terms; Industry Terms: Not Available to Industry
How to cite: YP6 was a gift from Farren Isaacs (Addgene plasmid # 199947 ; http://n2t.net/addgene:199947 ; RRID:Addgene_199947)
