[The description below was written by a language model from this plasmid's Addgene catalogue record and pLannotate feature annotations shown in this document.]
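Description:
YP6 is a yeast/E. coli shuttle vector built on the pRCVS6H backbone and designed to express a green fluorescent reporter from a synthetic yeast promoter ("synthetic yeast promoter 6"). The sequenced plasmid is about 5.7 kb. For propagation in E. coli it carries a ColE1/pUC-type origin and an ampicillin resistance gene (β-lactamase with its native promoter), along with a fragment of the pBR322 bom region. The catalogue lists it as low copy in bacteria even though the annotated origin is of the high-copy family. In Saccharomyces cerevisiae it is maintained through annotated fragments of the CEN4 centromere and the ARS1 replication origin, an arrangement that typically gives stable, low-copy episomal inheritance. Yeast transformants are selected with hygromycin via the hphMX6 cassette, which ends in the Ashbya gossypii TEF terminator.

The payload is a green fluorescent protein open reading frame followed by the S. cerevisiae CYC1 transcription terminator. The catalogue calls the insert simply GFP of synthetic origin, while the automated annotation matches the coding sequence to mUkG, a constitutively fluorescent green protein derived from Sarcophyton. The synthetic promoter itself is not annotated in the feature table; it presumably lies in the unannotated stretch immediately upstream of the reporter. A T7 promoter sits just before that region across the plasmid's circular junction, but the record does not state whether it is intended to drive the reporter in bacteria. The insert was assembled by Gibson cloning. The plasmid appears to be one member of a series used to measure the strength of synthetic regulatory elements by fluorescence, from work on cross-kingdom expression of synthetic genetic elements.
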