Features (pLannotate 1.2.2; 11 found; start..end, strand, type, name):
    188..856     +  CDS            mUkG: mUkG is a basic (constitutively fluorescent) green fluorescent protein published in 2008, derived from Sarcophyton sp.. It has moderate acid sensitivity.
    911..1100    +  terminator     CYC1 terminator: S. cerevisiae CYC1; transcription terminator for CYC1
   1340..2915    +  gene           hphMX6: yeast selectable marker conferring hygromycin resistance
   2718..2915    +  terminator     TEF terminator: Ashbya gossypii TEF terminator
   3030..3618    -  rep_origin     ori: high-copy-number ColE1/pMB1/pBR322/pUC origin of replication
   3789..4649    -  CDS            AmpR: β-lactamase; bla; confers resistance to ampicillin, carbenicillin, and related antibiotics
   4650..4754    -  promoter       AmpR promoter: bla
   4781..4831    +  misc_feature   bom (fragment): basis of mobility region from pBR322
   4960..5129    -  misc_feature   CEN4 (fragment): S. cerevisiae CEN4 centromere
   5130..5556    +  rep_origin     ARS1 (fragment): S. cerevisiae autonomously replicating sequence ARS1
   5662..5680    +  promoter       T7 promoter: promoter for bacteriophage T7 RNA polymerase
>Addgene plasmid #199947 | YP6 | addgene full sequence | sequence record 404992 | Addgene NGS Result
CCCGCTTTTTTTTTCGACCGCGCCGCTCAACGGCCCTCCTTGAAACTGAAATTTAGTTACCTTTTTTTTT
TTTAAGCTTTTTCCTATAAAAGGGTCCCTGGGTTTGCGTACTTTATCCGTCATTTTTAAAATATCATAGC
ACAACTTTTTAACTAAGTAACTTAAAGAGGAGAAAGGTACCATGGTCAGTGTCATCAAAGAAGAAATGAA
GATCAAGTTGCACATGGAAGGTAACGTTAATGGTCATGCCTTTGTTATTGAAGGTGATGGTAAAGGTAAA
CCATACGATGGTACTCAAACTTTGAACTTGACTGTCAAAGAAGGTGCTCCATTGCCATTCTCTTACGATA
TTTTGACTAACGCCTTCCAATACGGTAATAGAGCTTTTACTAAGTACCCAGCCGATATCCCAGATTACTT
TAAGCAAACTTTTCCAGAAGGTTACTCCTGGGAAAGAACTATGTCTTACGAAGATAACGCTATCTGCAAC
GTCAGATCCGAAATTTCTATGGAAGGTGATTGCTTCATCTACAAGATCAGATTCGATGGTAAGAACTTTC
CACCAAATGGTCCAGTCATGCAAAAAAAGACTTTGAAGTGGGAACCATCCACCGAAATGATGTATGTTAG
AGATGGTTTCTTGATGGGTGATGTCAATATGGCTTTGTTGTTGGAAGGTGGTGGTCATCATAGATGTGAT
TTCAAGACTTCTTACAAGGCCAAGAAGGTTGTTCAATTGCCAGATGCTCATAAGATCGATCACAGAATCG
AAATCTTGTCCCACGATAGAGATTACTCCAAGGTTAAGTTGTACGAAAACGCTGTTGCTAGAAACTCTTT
GTTGCCATCTCAAGCTTCTAAGTAACATGTAATTAGTTATGTCACGCTTACATTCACGCCCTCCCCCCAC
ATCCGCTCTAACCGAAAAGGAAGGAGTTAGACAACCTGAAGTCTAGGTCCCTATTTATTTTTTTATAGTT
ATGTTAGTATTAAGAACGTTATTTATATTTCAAATTTTTCTTTTTTTTCTGTACAGACGCGTGTACGCAT
GTAACATTATACTGAAAACCTTGCTTGAGAAGGTTTTGGGACGCTCGAAGGCTTTGTGGAGGTCGACACG
AGCGACTGAGTTCGGACGTCACGACCTGCCTGGATATCGTGCACCGCTCGTGCACTGACGTCATGATCGA
CGAGTCGCACAGAGGCCTCTGACACTGACTCGACCTGACTAGCGTCGAGCAGTGACGACCTGCCCGGGCA
CAGCAACTGTGCCACTCGTCTGATCCGTCGTCCCATCGGCTGAATCGATGCCTCGTCCCCGCCGGGTCAC
CCGGCCAGCGACATGGAGGCCCAGAATACCCTCCTTGACAGTCTTGACGTGCGCAGCTCAGGGGCATGAT
GTGACTGTCGCCCGTACATTTAGCCCATACATCCCCATGTATAATCATTTGCATCCATACATTTTGATGG
CCGCACGGCGCGAAGCAAAAATTACGGCACCTCGCTGCAGACCTGCGAGCAGGGAAACGCTCCCCTCACA
GACGCGTTGAATTGTCCCCACGCCGCGCCCCTGTAGAGAAATATAAAAGGTTAGGATTTGCCACTGAGGT
TCTTCTTTCATATACTTCCTTTTAAAATCTTGCTAGGATACAGTTCTCACATCACATCCGAACATAAACA
ACCATGGGTAAAAAGCCTGAACTCACCGCGACGTCTGTCGAGAAGTTTCTGATCGAAAAGTTCGACAGCG
TCTCCGACCTGATGCAGCTCTCGGAGGGCGAAGAATCTCGTGCTTTCAGCTTCGATGTAGGAGGGCGTGG
ATATGTCCTGCGGGTAAATAGCTGCGCCGATGGTTTCTACAAAGATCGTTATGTTTATCGGCACTTTGCA
TCGGCCGCGCTCCCGATTCCGGAAGTGCTTGACATTGGGGAGTTCAGCGAGAGCCTGACCTATTGCATCT
CCCGCCGTGCACAGGGTGTCACGTTGCAAGACCTGCCTGAAACCGAACTGCCCGCTGTTCTGCAGCCGGT
CGCGGAGGCCATGGATGCGATCGCTGCGGCCGATCTTAGCCAGACGAGCGGGTTCGGCCCATTCGGACCG
CAAGGAATCGGTCAATACACTACATGGCGTGATTTCATATGCGCGATTGCTGATCCCCATGTGTATCACT
GGCAAACTGTGATGGACGACACCGTCAGTGCGTCCGTCGCGCAGGCTCTCGATGAGCTGATGCTTTGGGC
CGAGGACTGCCCCGAAGTCCGGCACCTCGTGCACGCGGATTTCGGCTCCAACAATGTCCTGACGGACAAT
GGCCGCATAACAGCGGTCATTGACTGGAGCGAGGCGATGTTCGGGGATTCCCAATACGAGGTCGCCAACA
TCTTCTTCTGGAGGCCGTGGTTGGCTTGTATGGAGCAACAGACGCGCTACTTCGAGCGGAGGCATCCGGA
GCTTGCAGGATCGCCGCGGCTCCGGGCGTATATGCTCCGCATTGGTCTTGACCAACTCTATCAGAGCTTG
GTTGACGGCAATTTCGATGATGCAGCTTGGGCGCAGGGTCGATGCGACGCAATCGTCCGATCCGGAGCCG
GGACTGTCGGGCGTACACAAATCGCCCGCAGAAGCGCGGCCGTCTGGACCGATGGCTGTGTAGAAGTACT
CGCCGATAGTGGAAACCGACGCCCCAGCACTCGTCCGAGGGCAAAGGAATAATCAGTACTGACAATAAAA
AGATTCTTGTTTTCAAGAACTTGTCATTTGTATAGTTTTTTTATATTGTAGTTGTTCTATTTTAATCAAA
TGTTAGCGTGATTTATATTTTTTTTCGCCTCGACATCATCTGCCCAGATGCGAAGTTAAGTGCGCAGAAA
GTAATATCATGCGTCAATCGTATGTGAATGCTGGTCGCTATACTGCTATCGATGTGGCAGTGCGTCCAGC
TCAGTCAGACTCAGTCCTGGTGTCGTCAGCCTGTGAGCAAAAGGCCAGCAAAAGGCCAGGAACCGTAAAA
AGGCCGCGTTGCTGGCGTTTTTCCATAGGCTCCGCCCCCCTGACGAGCATCACAAAAATCGACGCTCAAG
TCAGAGGTGGCGAAACCCGACAGGACTATAAAGATACCAGGCGTTTCCCCCTGGAAGCTCCCTCGTGCGC
TCTCCTGTTCCGACCCTGCCGCTTACCGGATACCTGTCCGCCTTTCTCCCTTCGGGAAGCGTGGCGCTTT
CTCATAGCTCACGCTGTAGGTATCTCAGTTCGGTGTAGGTCGTTCGCTCCAAGCTGGGCTGTGTGCACGA
ACCCCCCGTTCAGCCCGACCGCTGCGCCTTATCCGGTAACTATCGTCTTGAGTCCAACCCGGTAAGACAC
GACTTATCGCCACTGGCAGCAGCCACTGGTAACAGGATTAGCAGAGCGAGGTATGTAGGCGGTGCTACAG
AGTTCTTGAAGTGGTGGCCTAACTACGGCTACACTAGAAGAACAGTATTTGGTATCTGCGCTCTGCTGAA
GCCAGTTACCTTCGGAAAAAGAGTTGGTAGCTCTTGATCCGGCAAACAAACCACCGCTGGTAGCGGTGGT
TTTTTTGTTTGCAAGCAGCAGATTACGCGCAGAAAAAAAGGATCTCAAGAAGATCCTTTGATCTTTTCTA
CGGGGTCTGACGCTCAGTGGAACGAAAACTCACGTTAAGGGATTTTGGTCATGAGATTATCAAAAAGGAT
CTTCACCTAGATCCTTTTAAATTAAAAATGAAGTTTTAAATCAATCTAAAGTATATATGAGTAAACTTGG
TCTGACAGTTACCAATGCTTAATCAGTGAGGCACCTATCTCAGCGATCTGTCTATTTCGTTCATCCATAG
TTGCCTGACTCCCCGTCGTGTAGATAACTACGATACGGGAGGGCTTACCATCTGGCCCCAGTGCTGCAAT
GATACCGCGAGACCCACGCTCACCGGCTCCAGATTTATCAGCAATAAACCAGCCAGCCGGAAGGGCCGAG
CGCAGAAGTGGTCCTGCAACTTTATCCGCCTCCATCCAGTCTATTAATTGTTGCCGGGAAGCTAGAGTAA
GTAGTTCGCCAGTTAATAGTTTGCGCAACGTTGTTGCCATTGCTACAGGCATCGTGGTGTCACGCTCGTC
GTTTGGTATGGCTTCATTCAGCTCCGGTTCCCAACGATCAAGGCGAGTTACATGATCCCCCATGTTGTGC
AAAAAAGCGGTTAGCTCCTTCGGTCCTCCGATCGTTGTCAGAAGTAAGTTGGCCGCAGTGTTATCACTCA
TGGTTATGGCAGCACTGCATAATTCTCTTACTGTCATGCCATCCGTAAGATGCTTTTCTGTGACTGGTGA
GTACTCAACCAAGTCATTCTGAGAATAGTGTATGCGGCGACCGAGTTGCTCTTGCCCGGCGTCAATACGG
GATAATACCGCGCCACATAGCAGAACTTTAAAAGTGCTCATCATTGGAAAACGTTCTTCGGGGCGAAAAC
TCTCAAGGATCTTACCGCTGTTGAGATCCAGTTCGATGTAACCCACTCGTGCACCCAACTGATCTTCAGC
ATCTTTTACTTTCACCAGCGTTTCTGGGTGAGCAAAAACAGGAAGGCAAAATGCCGCAAAAAAGGGAATA
AGGGCGACACGGAAATGTTGAATACTCATACTCTTCCTTTTTCAATATTATTGAAGCATTTATCAGGGTT
ATTGTCTCATGAGCGGATACATATTTGAATGTATTTAGAAAAATAAACAAATAGGGGTTCCGCGCACATT
TCCCCGAAAAGTGCCACCTGATGCGGTGTGAAATACCGCACAGATGCGTAAGGAGAAAATACCGCATCAG
GGTCAGTCACAGTGGAGCCTAGCACTCACTCAGCGTGACGGCTCAGAGCAGAATTCACGAGCCAGAAATA
GTAACTTTTGCCTAAATCACAAATTGCAAAATTTAATTGCTTGCAAAAGGTCACATGCTTATAATCAACT
TTTTTAAAAATTTAAAATACTTTTTTATTTTTTATTTTTAAACATAAATGAAATAATTTATTTATTGTTT
ATGATTACCGAAACATAAAACCTGCTCAAGAAAAAGAAACTGTTTTGTCCTTGGAAAAAAAGCACTACCT
AGGAGCGGCCAAAATGCCGGCTTACATTTTATGTTAGCTGGTGGACTGACGCCAGAAAATGTTGGTGATG
CGCTTAGATTAAATGGCGTTATTGGTGTTGATGTAAGCGGAGGTGTGGAGACAAATGGTGTAAAAGACTC
TAACAAAATAGCAAATTTCGTCAAAAATGCTAAGAAATAGGTTATTACTGAGTAGTATTTATTTAAGTAT
TGTTTGTGCACTTGCCTGCAAGCCTTTTGAAAAGCAAGCATAAAAGATCTAAACATAAAATCTGTAAAAT
AACAAGATGTAAAGATAATGCTAAATCATTTGGCTTTTTGATTGATTGTACAGGAAAATATACATCGCAG
GGGGTTGACTTTTACCATTTCACCGCAATGGAATTAAACTTGTTGAAGAGAATGTTCACAGGCGCATACG
CTACAATGACCCGATTCTTGCTAGCCGAATTCCAGTCAGGCTGCTAGCACCAGAGCTACGTGACCGCAGG
ACTAGCTCCAGCTGAGCGACACGCGAACAGGTGTAGAGTCAGTCGTGCTGCAAGGTCGCACTAATACGAC
TCACTATAGGG
